Addgene plasmid #177874: pYL-kasOp-FnCas12a2
Purpose: Expresses Streptomyces codon optimized FnCas12a. Used to modify genome of Streptomyces.
Depositing lab: Yunzi Luo. Depositing organization: Tianjin University. Publication: Efficient Multiplex Genome Editing in Streptomyces via Engineered CRISPR-Cas12a Systems. Zhang J, Zhang D, Zhu J, Liu H, Liang S, Luo Y. Front Bioeng Biotechnol. 2020 Jun 30;8:726. doi: 10.3389/fbioe.2020.00726. eCollection 2020. PubMed 32695773.
Backbone
  Vector backbone: pCRISPomyces-2
  Backbone size w/o insert (bp): -1
  Vector type: CRISPR
  Selectable markers: URA3
Growth in bacteria
  Bacterial resistance: Apramycin, 25 μg/mL
  Growth temperature: 37°C
  Growth strain: NEB Stable
  Copy number: High Copy
Gene/Insert
  Gene/Insert name: Streptomyces codon optimized FnCas12a (alt names: FnCas12a; FnCpf1)
  Species: Streptomyces
  Insert size (bp): 3909
  Promoter: kasOp*
  Cloning method: Gibson Cloning
  Sequencing primers: 5′ ACCGAACAGGCCATTCACAGA; 3′ TCTGACGCTCAGTGGAACGA
Terms and licenses: Academic/Nonprofit Terms; Industry Terms: Not Available to Industry
How to cite: pYL-kasOp-FnCas12a2 was a gift from Yunzi Luo (Addgene plasmid # 177874 ; http://n2t.net/addgene:177874 ; RRID:Addgene_177874)
