[The description below was written by a language model from this plasmid's Addgene catalogue record and pLannotate feature annotations shown in this document.]
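Description:
pYL-kasOp-FnCas12a2 is a CRISPR genome-editing plasmid for Streptomyces, built by Gibson assembly on the pCRISPomyces-2 backbone. The sequenced record is about 12.4 kb. Its payload is a roughly 3.9 kb Streptomyces codon-optimized open reading frame for FnCas12a (also called FnCpf1), the RNA-guided nuclease from Francisella tularensis subsp. novicida. According to the catalogue entry it is driven by kasOp*, a strong engineered constitutive Streptomyces promoter, although the automated annotation does not mark this promoter. The fd terminator follows the nuclease gene.

Downstream sits a second expression unit. It consists of a gapdh promoter from Eggerthella lenta followed by a lac promoter/operator–lacZα segment with pBluescript-type cloning site remnants, closed by the lambda t0 terminator. In pCRISPomyces-type vectors this arrangement generally serves as a blue/white-screenable placeholder for inserting guide RNA sequences. The record does not state that function explicitly, and no crRNA array or homology arms are annotated.

The plasmid can be maintained in three hosts. A high-copy ColE1/pUC-type origin supports propagation in E. coli, and the aac(3)IV gene confers apramycin resistance, which is selectable in both E. coli and Streptomyces. An incP oriT with a traJ fragment permits conjugal transfer from E. coli into Streptomyces, where the pSG5 Rep protein drives replication. The pSG5 replicon is generally known to be temperature-sensitive, which helps in curing the plasmid after editing. A yeast CEN/ARS element and the URA3 marker with its own promoter are also present, allowing low-copy maintenance and uracil-prototrophy selection in S. cerevisiae. This presumably supports yeast-based assembly, though the record does not say so. The stated use is Cas12a-mediated modification of Streptomyces genomes.
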