Features (pLannotate 1.2.2; 22 found; start..end, strand, type, name):
    110..4009    +  CDS            cas12a: CS12A_FRATN - Also known as cpf1 From Francisella tularensis subsp. novicida (strain U112).
   4033..4170    +  CDS            M13 gene VIII (fragment) (sequence withheld): pVIII; VIII; major coat protein
   4177..4211    +  terminator     fd terminator (fragment) (sequence withheld): central terminator from bacteriophage fd (Otsuka and Kunisawa, 1982)
   4212..4496    +  promoter       gapdh promoter: glyceraldehyde-3-phosphate dehydrogenase promoter from Eggerthella lenta
   4537..4558    +  protein_bind   CAP binding site: CAP binding activates transcription in the presence of cAMP. E. coli catabolite activator protein
   4573..4603    +  promoter       lac promoter: promoter for the E. coli lac operon
   4607..4629    +  protein_bind   lac operator (fragment): The lac repressor binds to the lac operator to inhibit transcription in E. coli. This inhibition can be relieved by adding lactose or isopropyl-β-D-thiogalactopyranoside (IPTG). lac repressor encoded by lacI
   4672..4690    +  promoter       T3 promoter: promoter for bacteriophage T3 RNA polymerase
   4706..4729    +  misc_feature   MCS (fragment): pBluescript multiple cloning site
   4738..4756    -  promoter       T7 promoter: promoter for bacteriophage T7 RNA polymerase
   4764..4919    +  CDS            lacZα (fragment): LacZα fragment of β-galactosidase; lacZ fragment
   4968..5002    +  terminator     lambda t0 terminator: minimal transcription terminator from phage lambda (Scholtissek and Grosse, 1987)
   5034..5537    +  misc_feature   CEN/ARS: S. cerevisiae CEN6 centromere fused to an autonomously replicating sequence
   5605..5640    +  CDS            rop (fragment): Rop protein, which maintains plasmids at low copy number; rop
   5742..5791    +  misc_feature   bom (fragment): basis of mobility region from pBR322
   5799..6014    +  promoter       URA3 promoter: S. cerevisiae URA3
   6015..6818    +  CDS            URA3: orotidine-5'-phosphate decarboxylase, required for uracil biosynthesis; S. cerevisiae URA3; yeast auxotrophic marker, counterselectable with 5-fluoroorotic acid (5-FOA)
   6895..7483    -  rep_origin     ori: high-copy-number ColE1/pMB1/pBR322/pUC origin of replication
   7687..8487    +  CDS            ApmR: aminoglycoside 3-N-acetyltransferase type IV ; aac(3)IV; confers resistance to apramycin (Paget and Davies, 1996)
   9426..10868   -  CDS            pSG5 Rep: replication initiator protein from the Streptomyces ghanaensis plasmid pSG5; rep
  12035..12144   +  oriT           oriT: incP origin of transfer
  12177..12365   +  CDS            traJ (fragment): oriT-recognizing protein; traJ
>Addgene plasmid #177874 | pYL-kasOp-FnCas12a2 | addgene full sequence | sequence record 352015 | Addgene NGS Result
AAGCTTTGTTCACATTCGAACGGTCTCTGCTTTGACAACATGCTGTGCGGTGTTGTAAAGTCGTGGCCAG
GAGAATACGACAGCGTGCAGGACTGGGGGAGTTGGATCCATGTCCATCTACCAAGAATTTGTGAACAAGT
ACTCGCTGTCCAAAACGCTGCGCTTTGAACTCATCCCGCAAGGTAAAACGCTGGAGAACATCAAAGCGCG
GGGGCTGATCCTCGACGATGAAAAGCGCGCCAAGGACTACAAGAAGGCCAAGCAAATCATCGACAAGTAC
CATCAGTTCTTTATCGAGGAGATTTTATCCTCCGTGTGCATTTCCGAGGATTTACTCCAAAACTACTCCG
ACGTCTATTTTAAGCTGAAGAAGTCCGACGACGACAATTTACAAAAGGATTTCAAGTCCGCGAAGGACAC
GATCAAAAAACAGATCTCGGAGTACATTAAGGATTCCGAGAAGTTCAAAAATTTATTTAACCAGAATTTA
ATTGACGCCAAAAAGGGGCAAGAATCGGATTTAATTCTCTGGCTGAAGCAGTCCAAGGACAACGGGATCG
AGCTGTTCAAGGCCAATTCCGACATCACGGATATTGACGAGGCGCTCGAAATCATCAAGTCGTTCAAGGG
CTGGACGACGTACTTCAAGGGCTTCCATGAGAACCGCAAGAATGTCTATTCGTCCAACGACATCCCGACG
TCGATCATCTACCGGATTGTCGATGACAACCTCCCCAAATTTTTAGAAAACAAGGCGAAGTACGAGTCGC
TGAAGGATAAGGCCCCGGAAGCCATCAACTATGAGCAGATCAAAAAAGATTTAGCGGAAGAGCTGACGTT
CGACATTGACTACAAAACCTCCGAGGTGAATCAGCGGGTGTTTTCTTTAGACGAAGTGTTCGAAATCGCG
AACTTCAACAACTATTTAAATCAATCCGGCATCACCAAATTCAATACCATTATCGGCGGCAAGTTCGTCA
ACGGCGAGAACACGAAACGCAAGGGGATCAACGAATACATCAACCTCTACTCGCAACAGATCAACGACAA
GACGCTCAAAAAATATAAGATGTCGGTCCTCTTTAAGCAAATCCTCTCGGACACGGAGTCGAAATCCTTC
GTGATCGACAAGCTGGAAGATGATTCCGACGTGGTCACCACCATGCAGTCCTTTTACGAACAAATCGCCG
CCTTTAAGACCGTGGAGGAGAAATCCATTAAGGAGACGCTGTCGTTATTATTCGACGATTTAAAGGCCCA
GAAGCTGGACCTCTCGAAGATCTACTTCAAAAACGATAAGTCCCTCACGGATCTGTCCCAACAAGTTTTT
GACGATTACTCCGTCATCGGCACCGCGGTGCTGGAATACATTACGCAGCAAATCGCGCCCAAGAATTTAG
ACAATCCGTCCAAGAAGGAGCAAGAACTCATCGCCAAAAAAACTGAGAAGGCCAAGTATTTATCTTTAGA
GACGATTAAGCTCGCGCTGGAGGAGTTCAACAAGCATCGCGACATTGACAAGCAGTGCCGCTTTGAGGAG
ATCCTCGCGAACTTCGCCGCGATCCCCATGATTTTTGACGAGATCGCGCAGAATAAAGACAATTTAGCCC
AGATCTCCATCAAATACCAGAATCAAGGGAAGAAGGACTTATTACAAGCCTCGGCCGAGGACGATGTCAA
GGCCATCAAGGATTTACTCGATCAGACCAATAATTTACTGCACAAGCTCAAGATCTTTCATATCTCGCAG
TCGGAGGACAAAGCCAATATTTTAGACAAGGACGAGCACTTTTATCTGGTTTTTGAAGAATGCTACTTCG
AGCTCGCGAATATTGTCCCGCTGTACAACAAGATCCGGAACTACATCACCCAGAAGCCCTACTCCGACGA
GAAGTTTAAGCTGAATTTCGAGAACTCGACTTTAGCGAACGGCTGGGATAAAAACAAGGAGCCCGACAAC
ACGGCCATTCTGTTTATTAAGGACGATAAGTACTATTTAGGGGTGATGAATAAGAAGAACAACAAAATCT
TTGACGACAAAGCCATTAAGGAAAACAAAGGGGAGGGGTACAAGAAGATTGTGTATAAACTGCTGCCGGG
GGCCAACAAAATGCTCCCGAAAGTTTTTTTCTCGGCGAAATCGATCAAGTTCTATAACCCGTCCGAGGAC
ATTCTGCGCATCCGGAACCACTCCACCCATACGAAAAACGGCTCGCCCCAGAAGGGGTACGAAAAGTTCG
AGTTTAATATCGAGGATTGCCGCAAATTCATCGACTTTTACAAACAGTCGATCTCGAAGCACCCGGAATG
GAAAGATTTCGGGTTCCGGTTCTCGGACACGCAGCGGTACAACTCGATCGATGAGTTCTACCGGGAGGTC
GAGAACCAAGGTTATAAGCTCACCTTCGAAAACATCTCGGAATCGTACATTGACTCCGTGGTCAACCAAG
GGAAACTCTACCTCTTCCAGATCTATAATAAGGACTTCTCCGCCTACTCGAAGGGCCGCCCGAATTTACA
CACCCTCTACTGGAAAGCGCTGTTCGACGAACGGAATTTACAAGATGTGGTCTACAAGCTCAACGGCGAG
GCGGAGCTCTTCTACCGCAAGCAATCGATTCCCAAGAAGATTACCCACCCCGCGAAGGAGGCGATCGCGA
ACAAGAATAAGGACAACCCGAAGAAGGAATCGGTTTTTGAGTACGATCTCATCAAGGACAAACGGTTCAC
GGAAGATAAGTTCTTCTTCCACTGCCCGATTACCATCAACTTCAAGTCCTCGGGGGCCAATAAGTTTAAT
GACGAGATCAATTTACTGCTGAAGGAGAAGGCGAACGACGTCCACATCCTCTCCATTGACCGGGGGGAGC
GGCATCTCGCCTATTATACTTTAGTCGACGGCAAGGGGAACATCATCAAGCAAGACACCTTCAACATCAT
CGGCAACGATCGGATGAAAACTAATTACCATGATAAGCTCGCGGCGATTGAGAAAGACCGCGACTCCGCG
CGGAAGGACTGGAAGAAAATTAACAACATCAAGGAAATGAAAGAGGGCTATTTATCCCAAGTTGTCCATG
AGATCGCCAAACTGGTCATCGAGTATAACGCGATCGTGGTTTTTGAGGATTTAAATTTTGGCTTCAAACG
TGGTCGTTTTAAGGTCGAGAAACAAGTTTATCAAAAATTAGAAAAGATGCTCATCGAAAAGCTCAACTAC
CTCGTCTTTAAAGACAACGAGTTTGACAAAACCGGCGGCGTCCTCCGCGCGTACCAGCTGACGGCGCCCT
TTGAAACCTTTAAAAAGATGGGCAAACAGACGGGCATCATTTACTACGTCCCGGCGGGGTTTACCTCGAA
AATCTGCCCGGTGACCGGCTTTGTCAATCAACTGTACCCCAAATACGAGTCCGTCTCGAAGTCCCAAGAG
TTTTTTTCCAAGTTCGACAAGATCTGTTACAACCTCGACAAAGGGTATTTTGAGTTCTCCTTCGATTACA
AGAACTTTGGCGATAAGGCGGCGAAAGGGAAGTGGACGATCGCCTCCTTCGGCTCCCGTTTAATCAATTT
TCGGAACTCCGATAAAAACCACAACTGGGATACCCGCGAGGTGTATCCGACCAAGGAGCTGGAGAAGCTG
CTGAAAGACTATTCGATTGAGTATGGGCACGGCGAGTGTATCAAGGCGGCCATCTGCGGGGAGTCCGACA
AGAAGTTTTTCGCGAAGCTGACCTCCGTCCTCAACACCATCCTCCAAATGCGGAACTCGAAAACCGGCAC
CGAACTGGACTATTTAATCTCCCCCGTCGCCGACGTCAACGGCAATTTCTTTGATTCCCGCCAAGCTCCG
AAGAATATGCCCCAAGATGCGGACGCCAACGGCGCGTACCACATCGGTTTAAAAGGGCTCATGCTGCTGG
GCCGGATTAAGAATAACCAAGAAGGGAAAAAGCTGAATTTAGTCATCAAGAATGAGGAGTACTTCGAGTT
CGTCCAGAACCGCAATAACTGAGAATTCAGATCTACGCGTTC
[179 nt withheld, positions 4033-4211]
GCTGCTCCTTCGGTCGGACGTGCGTCTACGGGCACCTTACCGCAGCCGTCGGCTGTGCGACACGGACGGA
TCGGGCGAACTGGCCGATGCTGGGAGAAGCGCGCTGCTGTACGGCGCGCACCGGGTGCGGAGCCCCTCGG
CGAGCGGTGTGAAACTTCTGTGAATGGCCTGTTCGGTTGCTTTTTTTATACGGCTGCCAGATAAGGCTTG
CAGCATCTGGGCGGCTACCGCTATGATCGGGGCGTTCCTGCAATTCTTAGTGCGAGTATCTGAAAGGGGA
TACGCAAGTCTTCCGGTGGAAAGCGGGCAGTGAGCGCAACGCAATTAATGTGAGTTAGCTCACTCATTAG
GCACCCCAGGCTTTACACTTTATGCTTCCGGCTCGTATGTTGTGTGGAATTGTGAGCGGATAACAATTTC
ACACAGGAAACAGCTATGACCATGATTACGCCAAGCGCGCAATTAACCCTCACTAAAGGGAACAAAAGCT
GGAGGACCTCGAGGGGGGGCCCGGTACCCAATTCGCCCTATAGTGAGTCGTATTACGCGCGCTCACTGGC
CGTCGTTTTACAACGTCGTGACTGGGAAAACCCTGGCGTTACCCAACTTAATCGCCTTGCAGCACATCCC
CCTTTCGCCAGCTGGCGTAATAGCGAAGAGGCCCGCACCGATCGCCCTTCCCAACAGTTGCGCAGCCTGA
ATGGCGAATGGGACGCGCCCTGTAGCGGCTGAGAAGACATACTCCATCTGGATTTGTTCAGAACGCTCGG
TTGCCGCCGGGCGTTTTTTATCTAGACGAAAAGTGCCACCTGGGTCCTTTTCATCACGTGCTATAAAAAT
AATTATAATTTAAATTTTTTAATATAAATATATAAATTAAAAATAGAAAGTAAAAAAAGAAATTAAAGAA
AAAATAGTTTTTGTTTTCCGAAGATGTAAAAGACTCTAGGGGGATCGCCAACAAATACTACCTTTTATCT
TGCTCTTCCTGCTCTCAGGTATTAATGCCGAATTGTTTCATCTTGTCTGTGTAGACGACCACACACGAAA
ATCCTGTGATTTTACATTTTACTTATCGTTAATCGAATGTATATCTATTTAATCTGCTTTTCTTGTCTAA
TAAATATATATGTAAAGTACGCTTTTTGTTGAAATTTTTTAAACCTTTGTTTATTTTTTTTTCTTCATTC
CGTAACTCTTCTACCTTCTTTATTTACTTTCTAAAATCCAAATACAAAACATAAAAATAAATAAACACAG
AGTAAATTCCCAAATTATTCCATCATTAAAAGATACGAGGCGCGTGTAAATTACAGGCAAGCGATCCGTC
TAAGAAACCATTATTATCATGACATTAACCTATAAAAATAGGCGTATCACGAGGCCCTTTCGTCTCGCGC
GTTTCGGTGATGACGGTGAAAACCTCTGACACATGCAGCTCCCGGAGACGGTCACAGCTTGTCTGTAAGC
GGATGCCGGGAGCAGACAAGCCCGTCAGGGCGCGTCAGCGGGTGTTGGCGGGTGTCGGGGCTGGCTTAAC
TATGCGGCATCAGAGCAGATTGTACTGAGAGTGCACCATACCACCTTTTCAATTCATCATTTTTTTTTTA
TTCTTTTTTTTGATTTCGGTTTCCTTGAAATTTTTTTGATTCGGTAATCTCCGAACAGAAGGAAGAACGA
AGGAAGGAGCACAGACTTAGATTGGTATATATACGCATATGTAGTGTTGAAGAAACATGAAATTGCCCAG
TATTCTTAACCCAACTGCACAGAACAAAAACCTGCAGGAAACGAAGATAAATCATGTCGAAAGCTACATA
TAAGGAACGTGCTGCTACTCATCCTAGTCCTGTTGCTGCCAAGCTATTTAATATCATGCACGAAAAGCAA
ACAAACTTGTGTGCTTCATTGGATGTTCGTACCACCAAGGAATTACTGGAGTTAGTTGAAGCATTAGGTC
CCAAAATTTGTTTACTAAAAACACATGTGGATATCTTGACTGATTTTTCCATGGAGGGCACAGTTAAGCC
GCTAAAGGCATTATCCGCCAAGTACAATTTTTTACTCTTCGAAGATAGAAAATTTGCTGACATTGGTAAT
ACAGTCAAATTGCAGTACTCTGCGGGTGTATACAGAATAGCAGAATGGGCAGACATTACGAATGCACACG
GTGTGGTGGGCCCAGGTATTGTTAGCGGTTTGAAGCAGGCGGCAGAAGAAGTAACAAAGGAACCTAGAGG
CCTTTTGATGTTAGCAGAATTGTCATGCAAGGGCTCCCTATCTACTGGAGAATATACTAAGGGTACTGTT
GACATTGCGAAGAGCGACAAAGATTTTGTTATCGGCTTTATTGCTCAAAGAGACATGGGTGGAAGAGATG
AAGGTTACGATTGGTTGATTATGACACCCGGTGTGGGTTTAGATGACAAGGGAGACGCATTGGGTCAACA
GTATAGAACCGTGGATGATGTGGTCTCTACAGGATCTGACATTATTATTGTTGGAAGAGGACTATTTGCA
AAGGGAAGGGATGCTAAGGTAGAGGGTGAACGTTACAGAAAAGCAGGCTGGGAAGCATATTTGAGAAGAT
GCGGCCAGCAAAACTAAAAAACTGTATTATAAGTAAATGCATGTATACTAAACTCACGGCCAGGAACCGT
AAAAAGGCCGCGTTGCTGGCGTTTTTCCATAGGCTCCGCCCCCCTGACGAGCATCACAAAAATCGACGCT
CAAGTCAGAGGTGGCGAAACCCGACAGGACTATAAAGATACCAGGCGTTTCCCCCTGGAAGCTCCCTCGT
GCGCTCTCCTGTTCCGACCCTGCCGCTTACCGGATACCTGTCCGCCTTTCTCCCTTCGGGAAGCGTGGCG
CTTTCTCATAGCTCACGCTGTAGGTATCTCAGTTCGGTGTAGGTCGTTCGCTCCAAGCTGGGCTGTGTGC
ACGACCCCCCCGTTCAGCCCGACCGCTGCGCCTTATCCGGTAACTATCGTCTTGAGTCCAACCCGGTAAG
ACACGACTTATCGCCACTGGCAGCAGCCACTGGTAACAGGATTAGCAGAGCGAGGTATGTAGGCGGTGCT
ACAGAGTTCTTGAAGTGGTGGCCTAACTACGGCTACACTAGAAGAACAGTATTTGGTATCTGCGCTCTGC
TGAAGCCAGTTACCTTCGGAAAAAGAGTTGGTAGCTCTTGATCCGGCAAACAAACCACCGCTGGTAGCGG
TGGTTTTTTTGTTTGCAAGCAGCAGATTACGCGCAGAAAAAAAGGATCTCAAGAAGATCCTTTGATCTTT
TCTACGGGGTCTGACGCTCAGTGGAACGAAAACTCACGTTAAGGGATTTTGGTCATGAGATTATCAAAAA
GGATCTTCACCTAGATCCTTTTGGTTCATGTGCAGCTCCATCAGCAAAAGGGGATGATAAGTTTATCACC
ACCGACTATTTGCAACAGTGCCGTTGATCGTGCTATGATCGACTGATGTCATCAGCGGTGGAGTGCAATG
TCGTGCAATACGAATGGCGAAAAGCCGAGCTCATCGGTCAGCTTCTCAACCTTGGGGTTACCCCCGGCGG
TGTGCTGCTGGTCCACAGCTCCTTCCGTAGCGTCCGGCCCCTCGAAGATGGGCCACTTGGACTGATCGAG
GCCCTGCGTGCTGCGCTGGGTCCGGGAGGGACGCTCGTCATGCCCTCGTGGTCAGGTCTGGACGACGAGC
CGTTCGATCCTGCCACGTCGCCCGTTACACCGGACCTTGGAGTTGTCTCTGACACATTCTGGCGCCTGCC
AAATGTAAAGCGCAGCGCCCATCCATTTGCCTTTGCGGCAGCGGGGCCACAGGCAGAGCAGATCATCTCT
GATCCATTGCCCCTGCCACCTCACTCGCCTGCAAGCCCGGTCGCCCGTGTCCATGAACTCGATGGGCAGG
TACTTCTCCTCGGCGTGGGACACGATGCCAACACGACGCTGCATCTTGCCGAGTTGATGGCAAAGGTTCC
CTATGGGGTGCCGAGACACTGCACCATTCTTCAGGATGGCAAGTTGGTACGCGTCGATTATCTCGAGAAT
GACCACTGCTGTGAGCGCTTTGCCTTGGCGGACAGGTGGCTCAAGGAGAAGAGCCTTCAGAAGGAAGGTC
CAGTCGGTCATGCCTTTGCTCGGTTGATCCGCTCCCGCGACATTGTGGCGACAGCCCTGGGTCAACTGGG
CCGAGATCCGTTGATCTTCCTGCATCCGCCAGAGGCGGGATGCGAAGAATGCGATGCCGCTCGCCAGTCG
ATTGGCTGAGCTCATGAGCGGAGAACGAGATGACGTTGGAGGGGCAAGGTCGCGCTGATTGCTGGGGCAA
CACGTGGAGCGGATCGGGGATTGTCTTTCTTCAGCTCGCTGATGATATGCTGACGCTCAATGCCGTTTGG
CCTCCGACTAACGAAAATCCCGCATTTGGACGGCTGATCCGATTGGCACGGCGGACGGCGAATGGCGGAG
CAGACGCTCGTCCGGGGGCAATGAGATATGAAAAAGCCTGAACTCACCGCGACGTATCGATGTCGAGGTT
CCTCAGGGGAGCCACCCCAGAGAAGCCCTCGGAGCTGAGCGGAGCTATTTCCAAAGCCATGCCAGCTAGA
GACAGTGCACACCGCCAAGCATCTGCAAAACCCTCGCCTGGAGGGAAAGTGCAATGTACGTACGCTGGTT
TCCCTCCAGAAAGGGATTCTGCGGCTTCTCAACTTTGGAAGAAGAGGCGGAACGAACTGCTGTTTCAGCC
TACTCATGTGAGGAGGCTGGTCCTTTACCCTGATGCCCGAGGGCATCAGGGTAAAGGACCAGCCTCGCCA
ACTAGGAGCGCTACCAAGGCGAACACAACCCAGGACTTGGTAGAACCCTTCGCCGGAGAAGTTCAGACTC
ATCGGCATGAGCACCCCTCGCCGCGCACTCGGCACCGGTCCGTCGACCACCACCAGGACGTCGTTGTCGA
CGTCGGCCCCGCGGCTCCTGCCCGCCGAACGCGTCGTCGTCGACGGCCTGGTGCTCATCGACGAGCACCC
GGAGCCAGGTGAAAAGCGCCGGCGGACGCTCGGACTGGGCGCGGGATTCCAGCAGTAACCCAGGTCCGCC
GGCCACCTCACGGCAGGCAGACCCTCGGCTTTCGCGCCGGGACCGCCATGAGACCGCCACCCGGATGTCC
GGGGTGGCGGTCTCATGGCGGTCCCTCAGCGGCCCTACGCGACCGCTGTGTCGACGCGGAGGCAGTCTCC
GGGGTGCTGGCCCCAGGGCTGGAGTACCGGGGCGAGCTTGCCCTTGCAGCGGCGGCACACGGGCGACGCG
GCGCCGGGCGGGGGAGTCTTGACGTCGACGGTGACCGGCTTCGGCTTCAGGCGCTTCCGAAGGCTGATCG
TCGGGCGGATCGCCTCCTTCTTCGGCTGACGCACTCGGTCGAGCGAAGCGGCCAGCTCCTCCGTGCGGGC
CTCGTTGGCCTTCCGGCGCGCCTCGCGGAAAGCAGCTTCCTCCTCGGACATGACCTCGAACCTCATCTGG
TCAGCGTCAAGGTCGCCCGGCGCGGCCGGCGCTTCCGGGGCGGGCGGGTCCAGGACGTCCTTGCCCCACA
CCAGGCCCCAGGACTCGACGAGCCGCCGGACGCCCGGTAGGCCGTACGTCTCGGCGACCTTGATGAGGTC
GAGGCGACGTCCGGCGACGCGGGCGATGTATCGGTACCAGATGTAGGCCGGGATGACCGCGATGGCGACC
AGGCCCTCGGTGTCGTCGGTGATCTCCTCCTCGGTGCGGACGTCCTGCTGGATGCCGAGTTCCTTGATCA
GCCGGTTCAGGTTCTGCGACCGGTAGTGCTTGCGGACCTGGAACACGCCGAACTCGCGCTCGCGGTACTT
CTCGACGAACGGGCCGGGCCGACGAAGCCGCTGCAGCTCGGCGGCCGCCGCGTCGCCCAGGTCGAGCGGT
CCCATGCGGTCGTCGCCGCGACCGGCCTTGAAGTTCTGTCCGGCCAGCTCCAGGCCGATCTTGGCGACGC
CGCCCTTGGTCTTGTCGCCGTCCTTGTAGAGGTAGCGGGCCTGCTTGCCCGCATCGCCGTCAGCGGCGTC
CGCGCCGTTGAGTGGGCGCACGTCGGTGCCGTGGCCCTTGCCCTCACAGGAGCAACCGGGCCGGTCGCAC
GTCTCGCTGACGGTGTAGCCGCCCGCGGATTCGACCCCGGCGGCCCAGGCTCCGGCGAGTGCGTCGCGGA
ACGTGGCCTGGGCGTCCGGGCCGAGCACCTCGCGGGTGACCCAGAGCGTGTGCCAGTGCAGGTGCCAGCC
GGAGCCCCAGCCGAAGGTGTCCTCGAAGGCCCGCTCGTAGCCGATGATCCCGAAGTCGTCGCGCATCGTG
CGCCAGCGGCGGCCGGACGAGCCGTACGCGCCCTTCCAGCCGTCGTGCAAGACCGCGACCAGGCCGTGCC
GCATTCCCTTGCGGACGGTGCCGAACGCCATGCGCTCGAAGTGGCGCAACGTGTTCGTGCCAAGGTGCAG
CCCGTACCCGGCGTCCGCGAGACCGTCGGCGGCGAGCTGCACGTTCGAGCCCCGTACGGCCAGGATGCGG
CTCATGCACCACGGGCAGGTGTGGACGTTGTTGCAGCGGCACGTGTTGCCCCACGTCGCCTCGCCCGGCT
TCCACATCAGCTCGGCCGTCCCGGCAGTGAGCCGGGTCCCGCAGCCCTTGAACGCCTCGTTCAGCGACAC
CGTCTGGTGCCGGTCCCGCCGGGCGAACCGCTCGTCGCGCGGGTCCTCCCGCCCGGCTGTCGCGGCACCC
TCGTTTGGGGTAGAACCCGTTCCAGTTACAGCGCTCTGACCTGCAGTGGACGGAGATTTTCCCTTACTAC
TAAAGCCCGCGTCCGGATTACCCGCTGTAGTCGTGCTTGCTACGCTGCGTGACTGGTCCGCAATGAGACG
CTTTGCGCGCTTTCGGCAGGCGTCCGAGCAGTAGATTTTGGGGCGCTTCCCGGGGATGTGGACGATCGGG
GTGCCGCAGTGGCACTTCGGTCCGGCGGGGCGCGGTGGTGTCGACGCGCTGTTCTCTCGTACGCTCGTCA
CAGAGCAAACGTCCTCACTCGGCATGCTGCGCCGGTTCGGGGGCGGCGAGCCCGGGAGGCCAATCCCGGG
CTCGTGCCATTTCTGGGTCCTGTTGATCCTGGCATTGGTGTGGCCGTTCATTGCCCCTGCTCGCTCCTGA
CGCGCCGATAGACGTCCGATACGCCCGGTGCTGGTGGGATTTGATAGGTCGGAAGAAGCCCCGCCCGGGC
CTGGGCGGGGCTTCCTGTGCGTCAGGACCTCCTCGTCGTGAGCCTCTTCGGCCTATGGACGGAGTGACCT
CGTGATCCGTTACAGCCGCGCGCGCTCGCGTAGAGCGGTCTCATCAGTTCCACGAACGGTCCTCTTCGCA
GATCAGGGCGTTGGGGCGGAGTCTCACCAAGGACTACGTCTGCTGGCGATTTCCGTTACACCCCGGGCGG
TGGCCGGCGCACACGCGCGCCCGCGTTGGGCAGTGCAGAAAGTGCAGAAACCTAGGCGCTGATGGTCCAG
GTCCACGGTTCGTCGTCGGCGGCGGCGCGGGCGGCGGCGTCGGCCAGGGCGCGGGCGAGACCGGCTACGG
CGGGCTTGATGCGCCGGTTGCGGGCGACCTTGAGCAGCTAGTATGCAGGTCGACGGATCTTTTCCGCTGC
ATAACCCTGCTTCGGGGTCATTATAGCGATTTTTTCGGTATATCCATCCTTTTTCGCACGATATACAGGA
TTTTGCCAAAGGGTTCGTGTAGACTTTCCTTGGTGTATCCAACGGCGTCAGCCGGGCAGGATAGGTGAAG
TAGGCCCACCCGCGAGCGGGTGTTCCTTCTTCACTGTCCCTTATTCGCACCTGGCGGTGCTCAACGGGAA
TCCTGCTCTGCGAGGCTGGCCGGCTACCGCCGGCGTAACAGATGAGGGCAAGCGGATGGCTGATGAAACC
AAGCCAACCAGGAAGGGCGGCCCACCTATCAAGGTGTACTGCCTTCCAGACGAACGAAGAGCGATTGAGG
AAAAGGCGGCGGCGGCCGGCATGAGCCTGTCGGCCTACCTGCTGGCCGTCGGCCAGGGCTACAAAATCAC
GGGCGTCGTGGACTATGAGCACGTCCGCGAGCTG
